>Addgene plasmid #147265 | pAc5.1B-HA-DmDCP1-D114AR115A-dsRNAres_Q | depositor full sequence | sequence record 289712 | Full Sequence
CTTCAAGGAATTAATTCTATATTCTAAAAACACAAATGATACTTCTAAAAAAAATCATGAATGGCATCAA
CTCTGAATCAAATCTTTGCAGATGCACCTACTTCTCATTTCCACTGTCACATCATTTTTCCAGATCTCGC
TGCCTGTTATGTGGCCCACAAACCAAGACACGTTTTATGGCCATTAAAGCTGGCTGATCGTCGCCAAACA
CCAAATACATATCAATATGTACATTCGAGAAAGAAGCGATCAAAGAAGCGTCTTCGGGCGAGTAGGAGAA
TGCGGAGGAGAAGGAGAACGAGCTGATCTAGTATCTCTCCACAATCCAATGCCAACTGACCAACTGGCCA
TATTCGGAGCAATTTGAAGCCAATTTCCATCGCCTGGCGATCGCTCCATTCTTGGCTATATGTTTTTCAC
CGTTCCCGGGGCCATTTTCAAAGACTCGTCGGTAAGATAAGATTGTGTCACTCGCTGTCTCTCTTCATTT
GTCGAAGAATGCTGAGGAATTTCGCGATGACGTCGGCGAGTATTTTGAAGAATGAGAATAATTTGTATTT
ATACGAAAATCAGTTAGTGGAATTTTCTACAAAAACATGTTATCTATAGATAATTTTGTTGCAAAATATG
TTGACTATGACAAAGATTGTATGTATATACCTTTAATGTATTCTCATTTTCTTATGTATTTATAATGGCA
ATGATGATACTGATGATATTTTAAGATGATGCCAGACCACAGGCTGATTTCTGCGTCTTTTGCCGAACGC
AGTGCATGTGCGGTTGTTGTTTTTTGGAATAGTTTCAATTTTCGGACTGTCCGCTTTGATTTCAGTTTCT
TGGCTTATTCAAAAAGCAAAGTAAAGCCAAAAAAGCGAGATGGCAATACCAAATGCGGCAAAACGGTAGT
GGAAGGAAAGGGGTGCGGGGCAGCGGAAGGAAGGGTGGGGCGGGGCGTGGCGGGGTCTGTGGCTGGGCGC
GACGTCACCGACGTTGGAGCCACTCCTTTGACCATGTGTGCGTGTGTGTATTATTCGTGTCTCGCCACTC
GCCGGTTGTTTTTTTCTTTTTATCTCGCTCTCTCTAGCGCCATCTCGTACGCATGCTCAACGCACCGCAT
GTTGCCGTGTCCTTTATGCGTCATTTTGGCTCGAAATAGGCAATTATTTAAACAAAGATTAGTCAACGAA
AACGCTAAAATAAATAAGTCTACAATATGGTTACTTATTGCCATGTGTGTGCAGCCAACGATAGCAACAA
AAGCAACAACACAGTGGCTTTCCCTCTTTCACTTTTTGTTTGCAAGCGCGTGCGAGCAAGACGGCACGAC
CGGCAAACGCAATTACGCTGACAAAGAGCAGACGAAGTTTTGGCCGAAAAACATCAAGGCGCCTGATACG
AATGCATTTGCAATAACAATTGCGATATTTAATATTGTTTATGAAGCTGTTTGACTTCAAAACACACAAA
AAAAAAAATAAAACAAATTATTTGAAAGAGAATTAGGAATCGGACAGCTTATCGTTACGGGCTAACAGCA
CACCGAGACGAAATAGCTTACCTGACGTCACAGCCTCTGGAAGAACTGCCGCCAAGCAGAGAGAGAGAGA
AAAAGAGGGAGAGCAGCTTAGACCGCATGTGCTTGTGTGTGAGGCGTCTCTCTCTTCGTCTCCTGTTTGC
GCAAACGCATAGACTGCACTGAGAAAATCGATTACCTATTTTTTATGAATGAATATTTGCACTATTACTA
TTCAAAACTATTAAGATAGCAATCACATTCAATAGCCAAATACTATACCACCTGAGCGATGCAACGAAAT
GATCAATTTGAGCAAAAATGCTGCATATTTAGGACGGCATCATTATAGAAATGCTTCTTGCTGTGTACTT
TTCTCTCGTCTGGCAGCTGTTTCGCCGTTATTGTTAAAACCGGCTTAAGTTAGGTGTGTTTTCTACGACT
AGTGATGCCCCTACTAGAAGATGTGTGTTGCACAAATGTCCCTGAATAACCAATTTGAAGTGCAGATAGC
AGTAAACGTAAGCTAATATGAATATTATTTAACTGTAATGTTTTAATATCGCTGGACATTACTAATAAAC
CCACTATAAACACATGTACATATGTATGTTTTGGCATACAATGAGTAGTTGGGGAAAAAATGTGTAAAAG
CACCGTGACCATCACAGCATAAAGATAACCAGCTGAAGTATCGAATATGAGTAACCCCCAAATTGAATCA
CATGCCGCAACTGATAGGACCCATGGAAGTACACTCTTCATGGCGATATACAAGACACACACAAGCACGA
ACACCCAGTTGCGGAGGAAATTCTCCGTAAATGAAAACCCAATCGGCGAACAATTCATACCCATATATGG
TAAAAGTTTTGAACGCGACTTGAGAGCGGAGAGCATTGCGGCTGATAAGGTTTTAGCGCTAAGCGGGCTT
TATAAAACGGGCTGCGGGACCAGTTTTCATATCACTACCGTTTGAGTTCTTGTGCTGTGTGGATACTCCT
CCCGACACAAAGCCGCTCCATCAGCCAGCAGTCGTCTAATCCAGAGACCCCGGATCGGGGTACCAACATG
GCTTACCCATACGATGTTCCAGATTACGCTATGGCAGATGAATCGATAACCCGCATGAATTTGGCCGCGA
TAAAAAAGATAGATCCATATGCGAAAGAAATAGTCGACAGCTCGAGCCATGTGGCGTTTTATACCTTTAA
TAGCTCGCAAAATGAATGGGAGAAAACGGACGTAGAAGGGGCGTTTTTCATCTATCATCGGAATGCCGAA
CCGTTCCATAGTATATTTATTAATAACCGGTTGAATACGACCTCCTTTGTAGAGCCGATAACGGGATCGT
TGGAACTCCAAAGCCAACCTCCGTTTCTCCTGTATCGGAATGAACGGAGCCGCATACGGGGGTTTTGGTT
TTATAATTCCGAAGAATGTGCTGCTATATCGGGGCTCGTCAATGGCCTCCTGAAAAGCAAAGACCAAGGC
ACCAACGGGCAAGCGCAACGCCATGTGAGCGCACCGCAGCAACCCAAACAGGATTCCTCCCAACCAGCGT
CCATCTTTAATATGCTCACGAAAGCACAAAAGGATTATAACGCGCAAGTATCCGGGGGCCAACCTAAGAC
CCCGAGCGCCGAGAATGTGACCGCGGGGAACGTCCTGAAATTTTTCGAGAGCGCAAAACAAGCGACCGCC
GAATCGTTGTTTCATCGTGTGCAACCCCTGAGCGTCGATCAATTGGAGAAGCAACAGCGCGCCGCAACCC
CGGGGGAGGACCTCCTGCCGCCTGCCGGACGTGATAACCATGAGTCGAGGTTGTCACCGTTTCAAAAAAT
GCAACAGCTTAACATTCAGCTCCTGAGCGACCTGAAGATCGGTAAAAGCTACGCTACGGCTCAATCTCCG
ACAGTCGCCCCGTCCTCGTCGGCGCTGATGGCCAACGACGATGCCGGCAAGTGCTTGCGGAGACTGCTGG
CTGGCGACAAGCCCGGGCCGGCCCTCATGCCGCCCACCATGTTCGACGCGCCCAACAACGGCAATCCGGA
GCCACAGCAGCCACAGCAGCCACAGCAGCCACTGCTGAACTCGACGCAGTTCGTCCAGGCCTTCACGTAC
CTTATCCAGAACGATAAGGAGTTTGCCAACAAGCTGCACAAGGCCTACCTGAACGGCTGTTCCAATCTAC
TGCTGGACTCCAGCTCCACATATCAATAAGCGGCCGCTCGAGTCTAGAGGGCCCGCGGTTCGAAGGTAAG
CCTATCCCTAACCCTCTCCTCGGTCTCGATTCTACGCGTACCGGTCATCATCACCATCACCATTGAGTTT
AAACCCGCTGATCAGCCTCGACTGTGCCTTCTAAGGCCTGAGCTCGCTGATCAGCCTCGATCGAGGATCC
AGACATGATAAGATACATTGATGAGTTTGGACAAACCACAACTAGAATGCAGTGAAAAAAATGCTTTATT
TGTGAAATTTGTGATGCTATTGCTTTATTTGTAACCATTATAAGCTGCAATAAACAAGTTAACAACAACA
ATTGCATTCATTTTATGTTTCAGGTTCAGGGGGAGGTGTGGGAGGTTTTTTAAAGCAAGTAAAACCTCTA
CAAATGTGGTATGGCTGATTATGATCAGTCGACCGATGCCCTTGAGAGCCTTCAACCCAGTCAGCTCCTT
CCGGTGGGCGCGGGGCATGACTATCGTCGCCGCACTTATGACTGTCTTCTTTATCATGCAACTCGTAGGA
CAGGTGCCGGCAGCGCTCTGGGTCATTTTCGGCGAGGACCGCTTTCGCTGGAGCGCGACGATGATCGGCC
TGTCGCTTGCGGTATTCGGAATCTTGCACGCCCTCGCTCAAGCCTTCGTCACTGGTCCCGCCACCAAACG
TTTCGGCGAGAAGCAGGCCATTATCGCCGGCATGGCGGCCGACGCGCTGGGCTACGTCTTGCTGGCGTTC
GCGACGCGAGGCTGGATGGCCTTCCCCATTATGATTCTTCTCGCTTCCGGCGGCATCGGGATGCCCGCGT
TGCAGGCCATGCTGTCCAGGCAGGTAGATGACGACCATCAGGGACAGCTTCAAGGATCGCTCGCGGCTCT
TACCAGCCAGCAAAAGGCCAGGAACCGTAAAAAGGCCGCGTTGCTGGCGTTTTTCCATAGGCTCCGCCCC
CCTGACGAGCATCACAAAAATCGACGCTCAAGTCAGAGGTGGCGAAACCCGACAGGACTATAAAGATACC
AGGCGTTTCCCCCTGGAAGCTCCCTCGTGCGCTCTCCTGTTCCGACCCTGCCGCTTACCGGATACCTGTC
CGCCTTTCTCCCTTCGGGAAGCGTGGCGCTTTCTCAATGCTCACGCTGTAGGTATCTCAGTTCGGTGTAG
GTCGTTCGCTCCAAGCTGGGCTGTGTGCACGAACCCCCCGTTCAGCCCGACCGCTGCGCCTTATCCGGTA
ACTATCGTCTTGAGTCCAACCCGGTAAGACACGACTTATCGCCACTGGCAGCAGCCACTGGTAACAGGAT
TAGCAGAGCGAGGTATGTAGGCGGTGCTACAGAGTTCTTGAAGTGGTGGCCTAACTACGGCTACACTAGA
AGGACAGTATTTGGTATCTGCGCTCTGCTGAAGCCAGTTACCTTCGGAAAAAGAGTTGGTAGCTCTTGAT
CCGGCAAACAAACCACCGCTGGTAGCGGTGGTTTTTTTGTTTGCAAGCAGCAGATTACGCGCAGAAAAAA
AGGATCTCAAGAAGATCCTTTGATCTTTTCTACGGGGTCTGACGCTCAGTGGAACGAAAACTCACGTTAA
GGGATTTTGGTCATGAGATTATCAAAAAGGATCTTCACCTAGATCCTTTTAAATTAAAAATGAAGTTTTA
AATCAATCTAAAGTATATATGAGTAAACTTGGTCTGACAGTTACCAATGCTTAATCAGTGAGGCACCTAT
CTCAGCGATCTGTCTATTTCGTTCATCCATAGTTGCCTGACTCCCCGTCGTGTAGATAACTACGATACGG
GAGGGCTTACCATCTGGCCCCAGTGCTGCAATGATACCGCGAGACCCACGCTCACCGGCTCCAGATTTAT
CAGCAATAAACCAGCCAGCCGGAAGGGCCGAGCGCAGAAGTGGTCCTGCAACTTTATCCGCCTCCATCCA
GTCTATTAATTGTTGCCGGGAAGCTAGAGTAAGTAGTTCGCCAGTTAATAGTTTGCGCAACGTTGTTGCC
ATTGCTGCAGGCATCGTGGTGTCACGCTCGTCGTTTGGTATGGCTTCATTCAGCTCCGGTTCCCAACGAT
CAAGGCGAGTTACATGATCCCCCATGTTGTGCAAAAAAGCGGTTAGCTCCTTCGGTCCTCCGATCGTTGT
CAGAAGTAAGTTGGCCGCAGTGTTATCACTCATGGTTATGGCAGCACTGCATAATTCTCTTACTGTCATG
CCATCCGTAAGATGCTTTTCTGTGACTGGTGAGTACTCAACCAAGTCATTCTGAGAATAGTGTATGCGGC
GACCGAGTTGCTCTTGCCCGGCGTCAACACGGGATAATACCGCGCCACATAGCAGAACTTTAAAAGTGCT
CATCATTGGAAAACGTTCTTCGGGGCGAAAACTCTCAAGGATCTTACCGCTGTTGAGATCCAGTTCGATG
TAACCCACTCGTGCACCCAACTGATCTTCAGCATCTTTTACTTTCACCAGCGTTTCTGGGTGAGCAAAAA
CAGGAAGGCAAAATGCCGCAAAAAAGGGAATAAGGGCGACACGGAAATGTTGAATACTCATACTCTTCCT
TTTTCAATATTATTGAAGCATTTATCAGGGTTATTGTCTCATGAGCGGATACATATTTGAATGTATTTAG
AAAAATAAACAAATAGGGGTTCCGCGCACATTTCCCCGAAAAGTGCCACCTGACGTCTAAGAAACCATTA
TTATCATGACATTAACCTATAAAAATAGGCGTATCACGAGGCCCTTTCGT
Features (pLannotate 1.2.2; 9 found; start..end, strand, type, name):
     56..2568    +  promoter       Ac5 promoter: Drosophila melanogaster actin 5C promoter
   2594..2620    +  CDS            3xHA (fragment): three tandem HA epitope tags
   3775..3816    +  CDS            V5 tag: epitope tag from simian virus 5
   3916..4050    -  polyA_signal   SV40 poly(A) signal: SV40 polyadenylation signal
   4073..4157    -  CDS            large T antigen (fragment): large T antigen from SV40 (simian virus 40)
   4158..4628    +  CDS            TcR (fragment): tetracycline efflux protein; tet; confers resistance to tetracycline
   4672..5260    -  rep_origin     ori: high-copy-number ColE1/pMB1/pBR322/pUC origin of replication
   5431..6291    -  CDS            AmpR: β-lactamase; bla; confers resistance to ampicillin, carbenicillin, and related antibiotics
   6292..6396    -  promoter       AmpR promoter: bla
