[The description below was written by a language model from this plasmid's Addgene catalogue record and pLannotate feature annotations shown in this document.]
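Description:
pAc5.1B-HA-DmDCP1-D114AR115A-dsRNAres_Q is a 6,490 nt insect expression plasmid that produces an HA-tagged mutant of the Drosophila melanogaster mRNA decapping factor DCP1 (Dcp1, CG11183). The catalogue lists the backbone as unknown, although the name and the annotated features are consistent with a pAc5.1-type vector. In bacteria it is maintained through a ColE1/pUC-type origin and selected with ampicillin via the AmpR (β-lactamase) gene and its own promoter. The repository lists it as low copy, even though the origin is annotated as a high-copy type. Short fragments annotated as tetracycline resistance and SV40 large T antigen appear to be non-functional backbone remnants.

Expression is driven by the strong constitutive Drosophila actin 5C (Ac5) promoter, followed directly by a 27 nt match to the HA epitope, which corresponds to a single N-terminal HA tag rather than a full 3xHA array. The DCP1 open reading frame is not itself annotated, but it presumably occupies the interval between the HA tag and the downstream V5 tag sequence from the vector. The record does not say whether the V5 tag is translated or lies after a stop codon. An SV40 polyadenylation signal provides 3' end processing.

According to the name, the insert carries the substitutions D114A and R115A and is "dsRNAres", meaning the coding sequence has been altered to escape a dsRNA that targets the endogenous transcript. This design suits complementation experiments in cultured Drosophila cells, in which endogenous DCP1 is depleted by RNAi and the mutant is tested for its ability to restore function. The record itself states the purpose only as insect expression, and it notes that the depositor sequence may be theoretical.
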