Addgene plasmid #147265: pAc5.1B-HA-DmDCP1-D114AR115A-dsRNAres_Q
Purpose: Insect Expression of DmDCP1-D114AR115A-dsRNAres
Depositing lab: Elisa Izaurralde. Depositing organization: Max Planck Institute for Developmental Biology.
Backbone
  Vector backbone: Unknown
  Vector type: Insect Expression
Growth in bacteria
  Bacterial resistance: Ampicillin, 100 μg/mL
  Growth temperature: 37°C
  Growth strain: DH5alpha
  Copy number: Low Copy
Gene/Insert
  Gene/Insert name: DmDCP1-D114AR115A-dsRNAres
  Species: D. melanogaster (fly)
  Entrez Gene: Dcp1 (a.k.a. anon-WO0118547.163, CG11183, Dcp-1, DCP1, Dcp1p, dDcp1, dDCP1, Dmel\CG11183)
  Cloning method: Unknown
Terms and licenses: Academic/Nonprofit Terms; Industry Terms: Not Available to Industry
Depositor comments: ORF extracted from NCBI: NM_137998.2 Plasmids from this collection were made available to the research community and donated after the lab closed. Please note that the sequence provided by the depositing laboratory may be theoretical/predicted or based on Sanger sequencing results. There may be discrepancies between sequencing results obtained by Addgene and the depositor sequence. If an Addgene verified sequence is not available, please contact before placing your order to request that our lab fully sequence the plasmid.
How to cite: pAc5.1B-HA-DmDCP1-D114AR115A-dsRNAres_Q was a gift from Elisa Izaurralde (Addgene plasmid # 147265 ; http://n2t.net/addgene:147265 ; RRID:Addgene_147265)
